Addgene plasmid #68041: pVha-6::oxCerulean-oxVenus::Lgg-1
Purpose: Lgg-1 tagged with oxCerulean-oxVenus (dFP, or double fluorescent protein), expressed in intestines, for monitoring autophagy
Depositing lab: Dana Miller. Depositing organization: University of Washington. Publication: Tissue-specific autophagy responses to aging and stress in C. elegans. Chapin HA, Okada M, Merz AJ, Miller DL. Aging (Albany NY). 2015 Jun 30. 100765 PubMed 26142908.
Backbone
  Vector backbone: pCFJ150
  Backbone manufacturer: Erik Jorgensen
  Vector type: Worm Expression
Growth in bacteria
  Bacterial resistance: Ampicillin, 100 μg/mL
  Growth temperature: 37°C
  Growth strain: DH5alpha
  Copy number: High Copy
Gene/Insert
  Gene/Insert name: pVha-6::oxCerulean-oxVenus::Lgg-1
Terms and licenses: Academic/Nonprofit Terms; Industry Terms: Not Available to Industry
How to cite: pVha-6::oxCerulean-oxVenus::Lgg-1 was a gift from Dana Miller (Addgene plasmid # 68041 ; http://n2t.net/addgene:68041 ; RRID:Addgene_68041)
