[The description below was written by a language model from this plasmid's Addgene catalogue record and pLannotate feature annotations shown in this document.]
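Description:
pVha-6::oxCerulean-oxVenus::Lgg-1 is a 10,731 bp C. elegans expression plasmid built on the pCFJ150 backbone. It is propagated in E. coli as a high-copy plasmid through a ColE1/pUC-type origin and selected with ampicillin via the bla gene and its promoter. Small remnants of lacZα, bom and rop are also annotated. The worm-specific part of the backbone carries an unc-119 coding sequence, commonly used as a rescue marker to identify transgenic animals in an unc-119 mutant background. It also carries a fragment of another C. elegans gene, which probably reflects flanking genomic sequence in the backbone, although the record does not state its role.

The payload sits in a multisite Gateway arrangement defined by attB4, attB1 and attB2 sites. The roughly 900 bp interval between attB4 and attB1 has no annotated feature, but from the construct name it corresponds to the vha-6 promoter, which the record says drives expression in the intestine. Between attB1 and attB2 lie two fluorescent protein coding sequences in tandem, a cyan one (annotated as moxCerulean3, named oxCerulean by the depositor) followed by yellow oxVenus. Together they form the "double fluorescent protein" (dFP) tag. Downstream of attB2, lgg-1 appears as two fragments separated by a short gap, consistent with an intron. LGG-1 (also known as atg-8.1) is the worm Atg8-family protein that associates with autophagosomes, so the dFP tag is at its N-terminus.

According to the record, the construct is used to monitor autophagy specifically in the intestine, in the context of tissue-specific autophagy responses to ageing and stress. The readout by which the dFP tag reports autophagy is not described in the fields provided.
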