Features (pLannotate 1.2.2; 17 found; start..end, strand, type, name):
      7..142     +  CDS            lacZα (fragment): LacZα fragment of β-galactosidase; lacZ fragment
    148..247     -  misc_feature   bom (fragment): basis of mobility region from pBR322
    349..384     -  CDS            rop (fragment): Rop protein, which maintains plasmids at low copy number; rop
    479..583     +  promoter       AmpR promoter: bla
    584..1444    +  CDS            AmpR: β-lactamase; bla; confers resistance to ampicillin, carbenicillin, and related antibiotics
   1615..2203    +  rep_origin     ori: high-copy-number ColE1/pMB1/pBR322/pUC origin of replication
   3462..3677    -  CDS            GSLG1_CAEEL (fragment): Experimental evidence at protein level: Swiss-Prot protein existence level 1. From Caenorhabditis elegans.
   4551..4568    -  misc_feature   P element 5' end (fragment): No description available
   4679..5521    +  CDS            unc-119: UN119_CAEEL - Experimental evidence at protein level: Swiss-Prot protein existence level 1. Myristoyl-binding protein that acts as a cargo adapter: specifically binds the myristoyl moiety of a subset of N-terminally myristoylated proteins and is required for their localization. Plays a key role in ciliary membrane localization of proteins. Required for the establishment or function of the nervous system. From Caenorhabditis elegans.
   5916..5936    +  protein_bind   attB4: mutant version of attB; core recombination site for the Gateway® BP reaction BP Clonase™
   6818..6842    +  protein_bind   attB1: mutant version of attB; recombination site for the Gateway® BP reaction BP Clonase™
   6845..7663    +  CDS            moxCerulean3: moxCerulean3 is a basic (constitutively fluorescent) cyan fluorescent protein published in 2015, derived from Aequorea victoria.
   7727..8443    +  CDS            oxVenus: oxVenus is a basic (constitutively fluorescent) green/yellow fluorescent protein published in 2015, derived from Aequorea victoria.
   8448..8468    -  protein_bind   attB2: mutant version of attB; core recombination site for the Gateway® BP reaction BP Clonase™
   8471..8758    +  CDS            lgg-1 (fragment): LGG1_CAEEL - Also known as atg-8.1 From Caenorhabditis elegans.
   8802..8891    +  CDS            lgg-1 (fragment): LGG1_CAEEL - Also known as atg-8.1 From Caenorhabditis elegans.
   9223..9244    +  CDS            lacZα (fragment): LacZα fragment of β-galactosidase; lacZ fragment
>Addgene plasmid #68041 | pVha-6::oxCerulean-oxVenus::Lgg-1 | depositor full sequence | sequence record 122825 | pVha-6::oxCerulean-oxVenus::Lgg-1 sequence 10731 bps
CACGTGACGTCGTGACTGGGAAAACCCTGGCGTTACCCAACTTAATCGCCTTGCAGCACATCCCCCTTTC
GCCAGCTGGCGTAATAGCGAAGAGGCCCGCACCGATCGCCCTTCCCAACAGTTGCGCAGCCTGAATGGCG
AATGGCGCCTGATGCGGTATTTTCTCCTTACGCATCTGTGCGGTATTTCACACCGCATATGGTGCACTCT
CAGTACAATCTGCTCTGATGCCGCATAGTTAAGCCAGCCCCGACACCCGCCAACACCCGCTGACGCGCCC
TGACGGGCTTGTCTGCTCCCGGCATCCGCTTACAGACAAGCTGTGACCGTCTCCGGGAGCTGCATGTGTC
AGAGGTTTTCACCGTCATCACCGAAACGCGCGAGACGAAAGGGCCTCGTGATACGCCTATTTTTATAGGT
TAATGTCATGATAATAATGGTTTCTTAGACGTCAGGTGGCACTTTTCGGGGAAATGTGCGCGGAACCCCT
ATTTGTTTATTTTTCTAAATACATTCAAATATGTATCCGCTCATGAGACAATAACCCTGATAAATGCTTC
AATAATATTGAAAAAGGAAGAGTATGAGTATTCAACATTTCCGTGTCGCCCTTATTCCCTTTTTTGCGGC
ATTTTGCCTTCCTGTTTTTGCTCACCCAGAAACGCTGGTGAAAGTAAAAGATGCTGAAGATCAGTTGGGT
GCACGAGTGGGTTACATCGAACTGGATCTCAACAGCGGTAAGATCCTTGAGAGTTTTCGCCCCGAAGAAC
GTTTTCCAATGATGAGCACTTTTAAAGTTCTGCTATGTGGCGCGGTATTATCCCGTATTGACGCCGGGCA
AGAGCAACTCGGTCGCCGCATACACTATTCTCAGAATGACTTGGTTGAGTACTCACCAGTCACAGAAAAG
CATCTTACGGATGGCATGACAGTAAGAGAATTATGCAGTGCTGCCATAACCATGAGTGATAACACTGCGG
CCAACTTACTTCTGACAACGATCGGAGGACCGAAGGAGCTAACCGCTTTTTTGCACAACATGGGGGATCA
TGTAACTCGCCTTGATCGTTGGGAACCGGAGCTGAATGAAGCCATACCAAACGACGAGCGTGACACCACG
ATGCCTGTAGCAATGGCAACAACGTTGCGCAAACTATTAACTGGCGAACTACTTACTCTAGCTTCCCGGC
AACAATTAATAGACTGGATGGAGGCGGATAAAGTTGCAGGACCACTTCTGCGCTCGGCCCTTCCGGCTGG
CTGGTTTATTGCTGATAAATCTGGAGCCGGTGAGCGTGGGTCTCGCGGTATCATTGCAGCACTGGGGCCA
GATGGTAAGCCCTCCCGTATCGTAGTTATCTACACGACGGGGAGTCAGGCAACTATGGATGAACGAAATA
GACAGATCGCTGAGATAGGTGCCTCACTGATTAAGCATTGGTAACTGTCAGACCAAGTTTACTCATATAT
ACTTTAGATTGATTTAAAACTTCATTTTTAATTTAAAAGGATCTAGGTGAAGATCCTTTTTGATAATCTC
ATGACCAAAATCCCTTAACGTGAGTTTTCGTTCCACTGAGCGTCAGACCCCGTAGAAAAGATCAAAGGAT
CTTCTTGAGATCCTTTTTTTCTGCGCGTAATCTGCTGCTTGCAAACAAAAAAACCACCGCTACCAGCGGT
GGTTTGTTTGCCGGATCAAGAGCTACCAACTCTTTTTCCGAAGGTAACTGGCTTCAGCAGAGCGCAGATA
CCAAATACTGTCCTTCTAGTGTAGCCGTAGTTAGGCCACCACTTCAAGAACTCTGTAGCACCGCCTACAT
ACCTCGCTCTGCTAATCCTGTTACCAGTGGCTGCTGCCAGTGGCGATAAGTCGTGTCTTACCGGGTTGGA
CTCAAGACGATAGTTACCGGATAAGGCGCAGCGGTCGGGCTGAACGGGGGGTTCGTGCACACAGCCCAGC
TTGGAGCGAACGACCTACACCGAACTGAGATACCTACAGCGTGAGCTATGAGAAAGCGCCACGCTTCCCG
AAGGGAGAAAGGCGGACAGGTATCCGGTAAGCGGCAGGGTCGGAACAGGAGAGCGCACGAGGGAGCTTCC
AGGGGGAAACGCCTGGTATCTTTATAGTCCTGTCGGGTTTCGCCACCTCTGACTTGAGCGTCGATTTTTG
TGATGCTCGTCAGGGGGGCGGAGCCTATGGAAAAACGCCAGCAACGCGGCCTTTTTACGGTTCCTGGTCT
TTTGCTGGCCTTTTGCTCACATGTTCTTTCCTGCGTTATCCCCTGATTCTGTGGATAACCGTATTACCGC
CTTTGAGTGAGCTGATACCAGCGGATAACAATTTCACAGGGCCCTGTCGGATTATGGGCTCTTCTTTTAT
CCTCTACTTTCTTTCTAGAAAATGCAAATGTTGAGTCAGAAATTGCTGAATGGAGTACAACTGCAATGGG
TTTAGCTTATGTTTCTGGAACAATTACTGGTGGAATTGTGATTGAAAAGTAAGGTTATATTTCATTTCAA
TAAATGTTACCACAGTATAACAAAAACAAGTTACATTGTTCAGAGTATGTCTGAATGTATTATTATTATT
GTATTTGTGCATCAGTACTGTAGTTGTACTGAAGAAGGGTTTAAAATAATCTCAACGTTTTTAAGACGAG
TTAGTGAGAATACGGTCGCAGTTAGGATGTTTGGACATAGTTTTATTAGATAATCGTGAACTAACTCACT
ATAAAAACCCGCTAACTCATTGAATAAGATAGTTTTAAACGTTCAAAATTTGAAGACAAAATTGTATGAA
TAAGTTTACAGAGTTGGTCGACGCAAGCTTCTCCTTCTCTTCACATTTCTCAATAATTTAGCTCTAATTG
CATTCGTATTCTTCGCAAAAATACGTATTCTGATTGACCCGATGAAATACGGATGCCTAGTTGCATTGAT
CATCTACGGTTATACTTATGGGTGAGGTTTTTCAAATATATTTTGATTTAATCGAATAATGAAATTTCAG
AACTGGAGTTGGTCCAATTTCGTGGTTTATATCCTCTGAACTGGTACCTCAAAAACATCGTAGTATTGCT
CAATCTGTGGCATATTCAATGAATACTGTAATGGTGGTTATCAGTACATTTACAGTATTACCTCTATATT
CCGTTATTGGTAGTTATGCTTTCCTTATTCTATATTCAATTCCTTCATTTATAAGTATGCTTATATTATT
TCGCTACTTACCGGAAACCAAAGGACGAGAGATTCATGATATTGTGAATGAACTTAAAAAAAAATGAAAA
CCTTTGAAAACGTTCATACGGCCGAAATTTTACTTGATCGAGCCAATTGAACTTTTGTTAAGACTTACAG
AAAAGTGAGAGATTTTGTTACAAAAAAGTGAGAAAAAAGCGAAAATGAACAGGAAAAAGAAGAAAAATAC
ACCCGAAGTATCATATAAAAATTAAAAAGATTGTTTGACCTGGCGGAACTTTTTTGCAAAAACTCTGAAT
ATCCATGGCACATGCTTCGTGCAAAACAGGATCCAAATGAATATCAACAAGAGATTCTTGAAGACGACGA
GCCACTTGCTCAGAGCATTGCTTATCTCGAATGAGACCCTTGTTAAAATCATTTTTCAAACATTATATGA
CATTGTCGAAATGTCCTCCTGATTCCATGATGGTAGCAAACTCACTTCGTCTTTGAGCCAATTTATCCAA
GTCCTTGTAAAAAGTATTCGAAAATTGTTAACGGATAAAATGTTTATTATAATATCAAAAACAATTTGTC
AGTTGACCACTTTTTGATATATTTGACAGAAACCGGGATGAATTGGCTCAAAGTTAGGGCGCCCTTCTAT
TACAGGGTTTCTGATAACAAACCGGTTATTAACTCCCAACAAGGGATGATTTCAATTCATCATGCTCAAA
TTGACCCAAATTAAGTTACATGACAAATTCATCGCCCTTTTCAACTCTTCTTGGCTCATCATCTGTTATT
CTGTTCCTATTCTGTCTGCACCCTATACCCCTTTGCATACTCTCTCGTCATTCCTTTCTTGGATAGTGTC
TTCTTCTCCCCAGCTCTGCTACTTCTATGACTTGCGCCCGCTGCTTTTCCGCTCGTTCCTCTCCTCTCTG
ACGTCTTCTTCTGCTTCTTTTCTCCTTCCTTTTTCCCTTCTCAATCTTCCTCTTTTTCCCATTTCTGTCA
ATCATTCGAAGAAGAAGAAGAAGAAGACCCTCATTCATTTCATTTTTTTTTCTGTCGGTGTGTGCTGCTC
GGTTAAGAGTGAGCTCTCTATTCCACGTCTTCTTCTTTTTCTTCTTCGATTCGAATCAATCACTCCACCA
AAACGCATTCGTTTTTGGGATTCACCCCGCGGTTCGCAACAGGTTTCTTTTTCAAATTATTAGCGTTATA
AATAGAAAAATGGTGGAGTTTCAATAAAAATGATAATTTACAAAGTGTATTTTGATTACATGTACTCAAA
AAGGTTGAAATTTTTCATACCAGTTTTCCGGAAATCCATCTGATATCATTATCGTATTTTTCTTTTTAAA
AATGTTTTCAAAAAAAAACAAAATATAGCTGGTTATTTGGCACCCTCTAATTACCATTTTCCTGTCACAC
CACACTCTTTTCCTTCTTCCACTTCTTTCCGTTTTCAGCCGCTTCCAACCAAACCGATATGAAAGCCGAG
CAACAACAATCGATTCCACCCGGCTCGGCGACCTTCCCGTCGCAGGTGAGACTCAGAAAACTAGAGAAAC
CGCTCAACTAACTCTTGATATCCGATTTCATTCTTTTCTCTTTTCTTTTTGTTGAACTTTTCCATATTTC
CAGATGCCACGGCCACCACCAAGCACCGAACAAGGAATCACAACGGAATCGGAGCTTGCGAAGAAAGCTC
AAATCACTCCGAACGACGTTTTAGCACTTCCGGGAATCACTCAAGGTATCTTGCTCCCTTTGGATTTCAG
TTTAAAACATAAATTTAGGATTCTTATGCTCCCCATCTGCGAACATCTATAACATCGAGTTCACCAAGTT
CCAAATCCGTGATCTGGACACTGAGCAAGTGCTTTTCGAGATCGCCAAACCGGAGAACGATCAGGAGAAT
GATGAGTCGCCACAGGAGTCGGCAAGATACGTGCGTTATAGATTTGCTCCAAACTTTTTGAAACTCAAAA
CGGTCGGAGCAACTGTGGAATTCAAAGTAGGAGACATCCCAATCCATCATTTCCGAATGATCGAACGTCA
CTTCTTCAAAGATCGCCTTCTGAAGTGTTTTGACTTTGAATTCGGATTCTGTATTCCGAATTCACGAAAC
AACTGTGAACATATCTATGAGTTCCCTCAACTCTCTCAACAACTCAGTGAGTCATTATTCTAAAAAGTAC
AATTCAAAAGACTAATCTCTTTTTCAGTGGACGACATGATCAACAATCCAAACGAGACTCGTTCTGACAG
CTTCTATTTCGTCGATAACAAACTCGTCATGCACAACAAAGCCGACTACTCATATGATGCATAAATATTT
AATACAAAAATGTTCTGGATAATTATTCTGTCGAATAGAAAAAAAACTCCAAATGTGATTAAATTCCAAT
AATTCCTGTCTAGTTTGTTCCTTCCCCTTCCCCTTCTCATGTTCAATGCATTCCTAAGCTTTTCAGTTCC
CCCCTTGTTTCTATATTTTTTCGCTGTCCTGTCACACTCGCTAAAAACACTAATCACACGGAAATCTGTT
TTCAATAAAAACTCCAACTTTAACTCATTTTCAATTTCAACTGAAAGATTTTTTCATTAGAGAATGTCTA
GAACTAGGCCCGGGCTACGTAATACGACTCACTTAAGGCCTTGACTAGAGGGTACCAGAGCTCACCTAGG
CAGGAACAGCTATGACCATGATTACGCCAAGCTATCAACTTTGTATAGAAAAGTTGAAGTATACTATTTA
TTACTCGATACTTTTGTTCACATAGGTTTTTTAAATCATATTTTATGCATCATTTATCATATTCAATGCA
TCATTCATATCATAGTCAATAAAAAGGTTGATTTCTCATGTTCTGGTTTCAAATGCTGACTTTGGTAAAA
AGAACGCGTGCCTGCCTATTGCCTATCTTGGCATTTTCTCGATAAATTTTAAAATGTAGGTTCGATCTTA
TGAGATTTGTAGTCAAAAGAGCTCATATGTATTCAGGTAGGTCTGGTAGCGAGACCAACTTAATAGCATG
ACAAGCATTTTCAATTTGCCCTGGAGCGCAATTGGTTTTTTATTCGAAAATCGCACATTTCTGTTTCCCC
ATAATATAAAATTTCCAGGACGATATATATTACATTCTTCACAAAATATTGCATTACAGACACCGACAAA
GAATCTCCACCTGATATGAAAACAATGAGCCAACAATGTTATCTGTATTGCCACCACCCACATTTCCTAG
TCATTCAGTATATATTGTTTCAATTGAATCATTGCAGGTATATATCGAATTGAACTTGTAAGGCTTCATC
TTCATTTCTCAATACATCATCCATCATTCCAGAGCAGCTCCGGCCACACAAAAATTGGTGGCGGTCTGAT
ATTGATAATCGACTTCTTTGACGTGCCTGACGGAGCAGCAAAGCGGAGCACTGATAAGACAATGAAGAAC
TAAAAAATTGTCTTCGGTTTTCAGTCTTTAGTTCTGCAGCACTTTATTTTTTGTTTCTCCTATTTTTCCG
CATTTTCCTAACTTTCTGATGTCCATTTCAAATGATTTTTGTTATAAAATTGTTTAATTTCAGGGCGACT
AAAACCTACCAAAACCCATAAAAAATGACAAGTTTGTACAAAAAAGCAGGCTCAATGGTGTCAAAGGGCG
AAGAGCTGTTTACTGGAGTCGTCCCAATTCTGGTGGAGCTGGATGGAGATGTCAACGGGCATAAGTTTTC
AGTGCGAGGAGAGGGAGAAGGAGACGCTACCAACGGCAAGCTGACACTGAAATTCATCAGCACCACAGGG
AAGCTGCCCGTGCCTTGGGTAAGTTTAAACATATATATACTAACTAACCCTGATTATTTAAATTTTCAGC
CAACCCTGGTCACTACCCTGAGTTGGGGCGTCCAGTCATTTGCCCGATACCCAGACCACATGAAGCAGCA
TGATTTCTTTAAATCCGCTATGCCCGAGGGCTACGTGCAGGAACGGACAATTTTCTTTAAGGACGATGGA
ACATACAAAACTAGTAAGTTTAAACAGTTCGGTACTAACTAACCATACATATTTAAATTTTCAGGAGCAG
AGGTGAAGTTCGAAGGAGACACTCTGGTCAACAGGATCGAGCTGAAGGGCATTGACTTTAAAGAAGATGG
AAATATCCTGGGCCACAAACTGGAGTACAACGCCATCCATGGCAACGTGTACATTACAGCTGATAAGCAG
AAAAACGGGATTAAGGCAAATTTCGGACTGAACTGCAATGTGGAAGACGGGAGTGTCCAGCTGGCCGATC
ACTACCAGCAGAACACTCCTATCGGCGACGGGCCCGTGCTGCTGCCTGATAATCATTATCTGAGCACCCA
GTCCGTCCTGTCTAAGGACCCCAATGAGAAAAGAGATCACATGGTGCTGCTGGAGTTTGTGACCGCTGCT
GGCATTACCCTGGGGATGGACGAGCTGTACAAGGGACCAGGCGAGAATTTGTATTTTCAGGGTCGTCTTG
TCAAGTTCCTTGTTGGAGGACCAGGCATGGTGTCTAAAGGCGAGGAACTGTTCACTGGGGTGGTGCCCAT
CCTGGTGGAGCTGGACGGCGATGTGAATGGGCACAAGTTTAGCGTGCGCGGAGAGGGAGAAGGGGACGCT
ACCAACGGAAAGCTGACACTGAAACTGATTTCCACCACAGGCAAGCTGCCCGTGCCTTGGCCAACACTGG
TGACTACCCTGGGATACGGCCTCCAGAGCTTCGCCCGGTATCCAGACCACATGAAGCAGCATGATTTCTT
TAAATCAGCTATGCCCGAGGGCTACGTGCAGGAACGGACAATCTTCTTTAAGGACGATGGGACATATAAA
ACTAGAGCCGAGGTGAAGTTTGAAGGGGACACTCTGGTGAACAGGATCGAGCTGAAGGGAATTGACTTCA
AAGAAGATGGAAATATCCTGGGCCACAAGCTGGAGTACAACTTCAACAGCCATAACGTGTATATCACCGC
CGATAAGCAGAAAAACGGCATCAAGGCTAATTTCAAAATTAGGCACAATGTGGAAGACGGCGGGGTGCAG
CTGGCTGATCATTACCAGCAGAACACACCTATCGGGGACGGACCCGTGCTGCTGCCTGATAATCACTACC
TGAGCTATCAGTCCGTGCTGTCTAAGGACCCAAACGAGAAACGGGATCATATGGTGCTGAAAGAATTTGT
GACTGCCGCTGGGATTACCCTGGGAATGGATGAGCTGTATAAGCACCCAGCTTTCTTGTACAAAGTGGGA
ATGAAGTGGGCTTACAAGGAGGAGAACAACTTTGAGAAGCGTCGTGCCGAAGGAGACAAGATCCGCAGAA
AGTACCCAGACCGTATTCCAGTGATTGTTGAGAAAGCACCAAAGTCAAAGCTCCATGACTTGGATAAGAA
GAAGTACTTGGTCCCATCCGATCTTACTGTTGGACAGTTCTACTTCCTCATCAGAAAACGCATCCAACTT
CGTCCAGAAGATGCTCTGTTCTTCTTTGTCAACAATGTCATTCCACAAACCATGACCACAATGGGACAAC
TCTACCAGGTAACTAACCAGTCGTTTATTTTCATTTAATTAACCCTTTTCTTTATTACAGGACCATCACG
AGGAAGACTTGTTCCTTTACATCGCCTACAGTGACGAAAGTGTGTATGGAGGAGAGGTCGAAAAGAAGGA
ATAAAGTGTCATGTATTATCCGCCGACGAATGTGTATACTTGTACAATGGAAATTTCATACTTCTAATGG
AAACCCAAAGCCCCTTTAAAAAAATCTTCTCATTTTCTGTAATAATTCTGTATTTCCTTCACATTTTCTT
CTCATTTTTCTCGTATGACGGTTCCGAGTAGTGACTTCTATTCAAACTATTGTCTACGAAGTTGCTCTTC
TCCCCTCCCAGAAAATCATGTTTTCTCTCGGATTTTGATATTTTTTTGCTATTACTTTCAAATTTTTGAT
TCATGAATAAACGAAGAAGACACAAAACCAACTTTATTATACATAGTTGATAATTCACTGGCCGTCGTTT
TACACTCGAGACGTACGGTGCGCGCGATGCATTCGAAGATCTGCCCACTAGTGAGTCGTATTATAAGTGC
AAGTAAGATCAGTGTTTGTTTCGATATCAGTCTGTTTCGTAACGGTCTTCTGTATAACTACAAAAAAGAA
TAAAAAACCGTATCACAACTGAGAAAAAAGACAAAACTTATTGAACAGTGTTCCTTTCAAAAAATTATTT
TGTAAAAAATCGAGTTTTTCTCCAAAATAACGCACGCAATCAAAAACAAGAAAACTAACGTGTTCTCCTG
GGCGTGGAACTCCTTATCAAGATTACCATTATTGTCTGTCAGAATTGATATTTCAATTATTTCATATCTA
GACAAACCCGGGTGTCTTGCATTTATTAGTACTGTGAGTTTACATACAAACGAGGCTTACTCAGATAACA
TAGAGTCACCTCTAATTAGCAAAAACCCATTTCTAATTAGCTATTTCGACCAGTTCTAAAGTCACCGTAA
TTAGAAATGGTTTTTGTAGCTTTTCTAATTAGAAATGACCCCGAGATAAGTGAAATATGGCATTTTCTGG
GTTTTCTAGTAAGAAATGATCCCGCACGTAGTGATTCCGCGTTACAAGCCAAATTCAAATTAAAAAAGTA
TATTACACAATTCAAGTTACATTATTTTCAGGAAACAATGGCGAAGAGCAAAGCAGAGATTCAAAAGGAG
GAAAGAGACAACAGATATGAACGAAGACTTCTTGAAAAGAGAAAGAGACATGAGGTGAGTAACCATGATA
ATAAATAATCAAGTAAGGGCTATAGATTTATAAATTCTGGAGTTAACAGTTTCGAAAAAAAGTAGTTTTC
ATATGTGCGAAGGAATATCAAAAATAGGGGAATAGCCTAAACGAGTGAGAAAATTAAATGTTTGTTATTT
TTTCAAAAATGTCTGCAGGGCCGTTATCCTTTCAAATGCACTCTATCAAACATAGATCATATCCATCATA
TCTTATCCAGAATTTATATCATATCCAAGATTGAGAGCGTTTCAAGGAAAATCTCAAACAACCATACAAT
TTTGTAGATCGACAACAAGGCCTCCACTTCTTCATCGATGGCCTCTGCAGCACCTGCACCACCAAGTTTG
TATTTTTCATATTAATATAAAGTGAGCCACGCATAGTCGTTTTTAGGATTTTTGCCAGATCGATGTCGCG
CAAACAGACTGTTTTTTTTTCTTTGAAAGCCGTGCGTGACATGGGCCACGGATTGTAACGCCGCGCTGGA
TGGATAAAAATTTATTCAGTTTTTTAGCCTTTACAAAATATGGTTCGACTACTTTCTTTATTTTTACATT
TTTATAGGTGCTCATTGAGCTGAGATATTTTGGGTATAATCGGAAAATCGCTGATTTTGGTCATTTTTCT
GCACTAAAGATTACACAAAAAGTTCAGTATTTAGATTCATTGTTGAAAATTGGGGATGATCTACAGATAC
ATATCGCCGTGTTCAAAAACA
