>Addgene plasmid #68041 | pVha-6::oxCerulean-oxVenus::Lgg-1 | addgene partial sequence | sequence record 122824 | pSA-F 5'-ccttccccttctcatgttca-3'
AAAACACTAATCACACGGAAATCTGTTTTCAATAAAAACTCCAACTTTAACTCATTTTCAATTTCAACTG
AAAGATTTTTTCATTAGAGAATGTCTAGAACTAGGCCCGGGCTACGTAATACGACTCACTTAAGGCCTTG
ACTAGAGGGTACCAGAGCTCACCTAGGCAGGAACAGCTATGACCATGATTACGCCAAGCTATCAACTTTG
TATAGAAAAGTTGAAGTATACTATTTATTACTCGATACTTTTGTTCACATAGGTTTTTTAAATCATATTT
TATGCATCATTTATCATATTCAATGCATCATTCATATCATAGTCAATAAAAAGGTTGATTTCTCATGTTC
TGGTTTCAAATGCTGACTTTGGTAAAAAGAACGCGTGCCTGCCTATTGCCTATCTTGGCATTTTCTCGAT
AAATTTTAAAATGTAGGTTCGATCTTATGAGATTTGTAGTCAAAAGAGCTCATATGTATTCAGGTAGGTC
TGGTAGCGAGACCAACTTAATAGCATGACAAGCATTTTCAATTTGCCCTGGAGCGCAATTGGTTTTTTAT
TCGAAAATCGCACATTTCTGTTTCCCCATAATATAAAATTTCCAGGACGATATATATTACATTCTTC
