>Addgene plasmid #68041 | pVha-6::oxCerulean-oxVenus::Lgg-1 | addgene partial sequence | sequence record 123704 | M13-F20 5'-TGTAAAACGACGGCCAGT-3'
TGTCTTCTTCGTTTATTCATGAATCAAAAATTTGAAAGTAATAGCAAAAAAATATCAAAATCCGAGAGAA
AACATGATTTTCTGGGAGGGGAGAAGAGCAACTTCGTAGACAATAGTTTGAATAGAAGTCACTACTCGGA
ACCGTCATACGAGAAAAATGAGAAGAAAATGTGAAGGAAATACAGAATTATTACAGAAAATGAGAAGATT
TTTTTAAAGGGGCTTTGGGTTTCCATTAGAAGTATGAAATTTCCATTGTACAAGTATACACATTCGTCGG
CGGATAATACATGACACTTTATTCCTTCTTTTCGACCTCTCCTCCATACACACTTTCGTCACTGTAGGCG
ATGTAAAGGAACAAGTCTTCCTCGTGATGGTCCTGTAATAAAGAAAAGGGTTAATTAAATGAAAATAAAC
GACTGGTTAGTTACCTGGTAGAGTTGTCCCATTGTGGTCATGGTTTGTGGAATGACATTGTTGACAAAGA
AGAACAGAGCATCTTCTGGACGAAGTTGGATGCGTTTTCTGATGAGGAAGTAGAACTGTCCAACAGTAAG
ATCGGATGGGACCAAGTACTTCTTCTTATCCAAGTCATGGAGCTTTGACTTTGGTGCTTTCTCAACAATC
ACTGGAATACGGTCTGGGTACTTTCTGCGGATCTTGTCTCCTTCGGCACGACGCTTCTCAAAGTTGTTCT
CCTCCTTGTAAGCCCACTTCATTCCCACTTTGTACAAGAAAGCTGGGTGCTTATACAGCTCATCCATTCC
CAGGGTAATCCCAGCGGCAGTCACAA
